Addgene plasmid #219736: pNK928
Purpose: MoClo-compatible Level 0 - promoter + 5U vector carrying promoter del5_MtHP
Depositing lab: Alexander Mishin. Depositing organization: Planta LLC. Publication: Systematic Comparison of Plant Promoters in Nicotiana spp. Expression Systems. Shakhova ES, Markina NM, Mitiouchkina T, Bugaeva EN, Karataeva TA, Palkina KA, Fakhranurova LI, Yampolsky IV, Sarkisyan KS, Mishin AS. Int J Mol Sci. 2022 Dec 6;23(23):15441. doi: 10.3390/ijms232315441. PubMed 36499768.
Backbone
  Vector backbone: Level 0 - promoter + 5U - like
  Backbone size w/o insert (bp): 2251
  Vector type: Plant Expression, Synthetic Biology
Growth in bacteria
  Bacterial resistance: Spectinomycin, 50 μg/mL
  Growth temperature: 37°C
  Growth strain: DH5alpha
  Copy number: High Copy
Gene/Insert
  Gene/Insert name: promoter of MtHP gene from Medicago truncatula, del5_MtHP
  Species: Medicago truncatula
  Insert size (bp): 1122
  Promoter: del5_MtHP
  Cloning method: Restriction Enzyme; 5′ cloning site BbsI (destroyed during cloning); 3′ cloning site BbsI (destroyed during cloning)
  Sequencing primers: 5′ gagcgaggaagcggaagagcgccc; 3′ accattattatcatgacattaacc
Terms and licenses: Academic/Nonprofit Terms; Industry Terms: Not Available to Industry
How to cite: pNK928 was a gift from Alexander Mishin (Addgene plasmid # 219736 ; http://n2t.net/addgene:219736 ; RRID:Addgene_219736)
