[The description below was written by a language model from this plasmid's Addgene catalogue record and pLannotate feature annotations shown in this document.]
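Description:
pNK928 is a MoClo-compatible Level 0 part plasmid of the "promoter + 5′ UTR" class, built for modular Golden Gate assembly of plant expression constructs. Its backbone is a small (about 2.25 kb) Level 0-like vector that replicates in E. coli from a high-copy ColE1/pUC-type origin. Selection is with spectinomycin through an aadA aminoglycoside adenylyltransferase gene, which lies downstream of a bla (AmpR) promoter. The short integrase, gentamicin acetyltransferase and lacI fragments picked up by automated annotation are non-functional remnants. The first two probably come from the integron-derived resistance cassette, and the lacI fragment from the cloning region. None of them represents an additional marker or regulator.

The payload is an approximately 1.1 kb insert called del5_MtHP, derived from the promoter of the MtHP gene of Medicago truncatula. The name suggests it is one of a series of deletion variants of that promoter, but the record does not say which region was removed. The feature table covers only backbone elements, and the insert itself is unannotated, occupying the remainder of the 3,375 nt sequence. The fragment was cloned using BbsI, and both sites were destroyed in the process. This fits standard MoClo practice, in which a domesticated part sits in a Level 0 vector and is later released by a Type IIS enzyme for assembly into Level 1 transcription units alongside coding sequence and terminator modules.

The plasmid carries no reporter, coding sequence or plant selection marker, so it is a building block rather than an expression vector. It was deposited with a study that systematically compared plant promoter activity in Nicotiana expression systems.
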