Features (pLannotate 1.2.2; 6 found; start..end, strand, type, name):
    110..214     +  promoter       AmpR promoter: bla
    205..285     -  CDS            int (fragment): INT2_ECOLX - Protein inferred from homology: Swiss-Prot protein existence level 3. Putative integrase believed to be involved in the insertion of antibiotic resistance genes into plasmids and transposons. From Escherichia coli.
    373..429     +  CDS            GmR (fragment): gentamycin acetyltransferase; aacC1; confers resistance to gentamycin
    436..1224    +  CDS            aadA: S3AD_ECOLX - Experimental evidence at protein level: Swiss-Prot protein existence level 1. Mediates bacterial resistance to the antibiotics streptomycin and spectinomycin. From Escherichia coli.
   1398..1986    +  rep_origin     ori: high-copy-number ColE1/pMB1/pBR322/pUC origin of replication
   2169..2218    +  CDS            lacI (fragment): lac repressor; lacI; The lac repressor binds to the lac operator to inhibit transcription in E. coli. This inhibition can be relieved by adding lactose or isopropyl-β-D-thiogalactopyranoside (IPTG).
>Addgene plasmid #219736 | pNK928 | addgene full sequence | sequence record 437084 | Addgene NGS Result
GTGGCTCTTCAGTGGACGAAAGGGCCTCGTGATACGCCTATTTTTATAGGTTAATGTCATGATAATAATG
GTTTCTTAGACGTCAGGTGGCACTTTTCGGGGAAATGTGCGCGGAACCCCTATTTGTTTATTTTTCTAAA
TACATTCAAATATGTATCCGCTCATGAGACAATAACCCTGATAAATGCTTCAATAATATTGAAAAAGGAA
GAGTATGCGCTCACGCAACTGGTCCAGAACCTTGACCGAACGCAGCGGTGGTAACGGCGCAGTGGCGGTT
TTCATGGCTTGTTATGACTGTTTTTTTTTGGGGTACAGTCTATGCCTCGGGCATCCAAGCAGCAAGCGCG
TTACGCCGTGGGTCGATGTTTGATGTTATGGAGCAGCAACGATGTTACGCAGCAGGGCAGTCGCCCTAAA
ACAAAGTTAAACATCATGAGGGAAGCGGTGATCGCCGAAGTATCGACTCAACTATCAGAGGTAGTTGGCG
TCATCGAGCGCCATCTCGAACCGACGTTGCTGGCCGTACATTTGTACGGCTCCGCAGTGGATGGCGGCCT
GAAGCCACACAGCGATATTGATTTGCTGGTTACGGTGACCGTAAGGCTTGATGAAACAACGCGGCGAGCT
TTGATCAACGACCTTTTGGAAACTTCGGCTTCCCCTGGAGAGAGCGAGATTCTCCGCGCTGTAGAAGTCA
CCATTGTTGTGCACGACGACATCATTCCGTGGCGTTATCCAGCTAAGCGCGAACTGCAATTTGGAGAATG
GCAGCGCAATGACATTCTTGCAGGTATCTTCGAGCCAGCCACGATCGACATTGATCTGGCTATCTTGCTG
ACAAAAGCAAGAGAACATAGCGTTGCCTTGGTAGGTCCAGCGGCGGAGGAACTCTTTGATCCGGTTCCTG
AACAGGATCTATTTGAGGCGCTAAATGAAACCTTAACGCTATGGAACTCGCCGCCCGACTGGGCTGGCGA
TGAGCGAAATGTAGTGCTTACGTTGTCCCGCATTTGGTACAGCGCAGTAACCGGCAAAATCGCGCCGAAG
GATGTCGCTGCCGACTGGGCAATGGAGCGCCTGCCGGCCCAGTATCAGCCCGTCATACTTGAAGCTAGAC
AGGCTTATCTTGGACAAGAAGAAGATCGCTTGGCCTCGCGCGCAGATCAGTTGGAAGAATTTGTCCATTA
CGTAAAAGGCGAGATCACCAAGGTAGTCGGCAAATAACTGTCAGACCAAGTTTACTCATATATACTTTAG
ATTGATTTAAAACTTCATTTTTAATTTAAAAGGATCTAGGTGAAGATCCTTTTTGATAATCTCATGACCA
AAATCCCTTAACGTGAGTTTTCGTTCCACTGAGCGTCAGACCCCGTAGAAAAGATCAAAGGATCTTCTTG
AGATCCTTTTTTTCTGCGCGTAATCTGCTGCTTGCAAACAAAAAAACCACCGCTACCAGCGGTGGTTTGT
TTGCCGGATCAAGAGCTACCAACTCTTTTTCCGAAGGTAACTGGCTTCAGCAGAGCGCAGATACCAAATA
CTGTTCTTCTAGTGTAGCCGTAGTTAGGCCACCACTTCAAGAACTCTGTAGCACCGCCTACATACCTCGC
TCTGCTAATCCTGTTACCAGTGGCTGCTGCCAGTGGCGATAAGTCGTGTCTTACCGGGTTGGACTCAAGA
CGATAGTTACCGGATAAGGCGCAGCGGTCGGGCTGAACGGGGGGTTCGTGCACACAGCCCAGCTTGGAGC
GAACGACCTACACCGAACTGAGATACCTACAGCGTGAGCTATGAGAAAGCGCCACGCTTCCCGAAGGGAG
AAAGGCGGACAGGTATCCGGTAAGCGGCAGGGTCGGAACAGGAGAGCGCACGAGGGAGCTTCCAGGGGGA
AACGCCTGGTATCTTTATAGTCCTGTCGGGTTTCGCCACCTCTGACTTGAGCGTCGATTTTTGTGATGCT
CGTCAGGGGGGCGGAGCCTATGGAAAAACGCCAGCAACGCGGCCTTTTTACGGTTCCTGGCCTTTTGCTG
GCCTTTTGCTCACATGTTCTTTCCTGCGTTATCCCCTGATTCTGTGGATAACCGTATTACCGCCTTTGAG
TGAGCTGATACCGCTCGCCGCAGCCGAACGACCGAGCGCAGCGAGTCAGTGAGCGAGGAAGCGGAAGAGC
GCCCAATACGCAAACCGCCTCTCCCCGCGCGTTGGCCGATTCATTAATCACTCTGTGGTCTCAGGAGCTC
CTTTAGATTGAGTCCATATAAGATGTCCCGTAAGTTTAAATATAAAAATCATGGTTTGGCTCTCTCTATC
GGGAAACCAAATATGTAAAATTGATTTTGCCATATTTGTCCGATGCTTATTGAAATTGATTTTTATCTCT
ATAATTATATAACTTGAAGTTAGAACTTAGAACTGCAGCTTTTAATTTTTAATATGATTTTTATACTCAA
ATTTAGCGTTCAAGGCACGCGGACATGAATATATTTAAATATAACTAATTCACATTTAACCCATTTTTAA
CTAAATCATTTTATTTGAAAAAAAATTTGTTGGCAAAACTAAACATGCACTAAACCAAGTTGTTTGGCCT
CCGGTGGAAAGGAGCTCTTTCCAAGGATGTATCCGGAAAATACCGGACTCGATTCACAGAGGGAACAACG
CTTGACCAATTTGCATGAGCCAGATTAGTCACCAACCTTTGGTGGGTCGAAAACTGGTGCAAAAGCCAAA
AAATCCATTAAAAAAACTAAACACGCACTAAATATTTCCAACTAAAGTATTAGTATTATTTTAAAAAAAA
ACAAAAACTATATTTAAAACAAATAGTAGTATTATTTAGTCCGGATTCTAGAATGGCGTCTTGAGACTGA
ATTGTTTAATATTAAACAAATAAAATAAAAAATGAGAGACTGCAACATAATTTCCTCTTCTTTTTTGGGT
TTGCATTTGATCGTGTAAAAGAGAAATCTAGATACAAGAATACGCAGATTTTGAATATATTGCCATAGCT
TTTGTGGTTATTTGAATAGTATATCAGGAATTTTGAAATTTGACTGGTCTTAGAGGAGATAAAAGAAGTA
AAAAAAAATAGTATATCAAGAATTTTGTGAACCCAAATAATTTTTTTCTTTAAAATTCATATCTCAATGT
GAATAATAAAATGGTTCCAACAACCTGATATTAGTTAGTCATCATCTTTATCTAATTAGCAATCTAAAGT
CCAAACAATACTGTACCAAAAAAAGTCTAAATAATACAACTTCAGTTCCTATAAATACTAGCATAACTAC
ATTCATAAACCACACATTACGACCATTATTTGTTATTTCTTACCTAGCATTTTAATACATTATACCATCA
ATGTGAGACCACGAA
